>Addgene plasmid #111281 | pHM4 (U6 in pSE360) | addgene full sequence | sequence record 217641 | Addgene NGS Result
ACTACTGAATCGATGATACTTTAGAGTTTCATTGCAACAGTTTCAACACAGCCTGGCATGAACAGTGGTA
AAAGTATTTCGTCCACTATTTTCGGCTACTATAAATAAATGTTTTTTTCGCATGCATGTGTTCGCGAAGT
AACCCTTCGTGGACATTTGGTCAATTTGAAACAATACAGAGATGATCAGCAGTTCCCCTGCATAAGGATG
AACCGTTTTACAAAGAGATTTATTTCGTTTTTTTTTTATCCTCGAGTGAAGTATCGTGACTTGTACATTT
GAAGATACCCAGCGTACAGCAGTGTATCTTTATCTTCCTGTATGATATAGATAACTAACATCTCGAATAG
AAAATTGTCTCGCGTTCGAACCTAAGCCTTTGCTATCGGTTGAACATAGAAGACCGCGTGATTCATTTTA
GTGCGTAAGAATGCTATTAGTACTTATGTGCTTTATGAATGTGAATATTGTTACAGCTATGCAATGGTAC
GATCATACTCTGAACGATCCATTTAAATTATATATGTCAAACAGAAGAGAAAGGTTTTTTTATTGAAGAT
TTCACAGAAAATCAATCATTTTGCAATATTCCTTCGTCCCAGAGAAGGTTTCGGCTTTTACAGCAACGAG
AATGATTCTTCCATTATTTGTACCTAGCTTCCACATGGATTTCGATAAGTGTAGTTTCAAACCATGAACG
CAATTCAAAACTTTCAAATTGGTGCAATCCAAGACCCTCCCTTTACATTTGGAGTCGTTATCAAGCTTAT
CGATACCGTCGAGGGGGGGCCCGGTACCAGCTTTTGTTCCCTTTAGTGAGGGTTAATTTCGAGCTTGGCG
TAATCATGGTCATAGCTGTTTCCTGTGTGAAATTGTTATCCGCTCACAATTCCACACAACATACGAGCCG
GAAGCATAAAGTGTAAAGCCTGGGGTGCCTAATGAGTGAGCTAACTCACATTAATTGCGTTGCGCTCACT
GCCCGCTTTCCAGTCGGGAAACCTGTCGTGCCAGCTGCATTAATGAATCGGCCAACGCGCGGGGAGAGGC
GGTTTGCGTATTGGGCGCTCTTCCGCTTCCTCGCTCACTGACTCGCTGCGCTCGGTCGTTCGGCTGCGGC
GAGCGGTATCAGCTCACTCAAAGGCGGTAATACGGTTATCCACAGAATCAGGGGATAACGCAGGAAAGAA
CATGTGAGCAAAAGGCCAGCAAAAGGCCAGGAACCGTAAAAAGGCCGCGTTGCTGGCGTTTTTCCATAGG
CTCCGCCCCCCTGACGAGCATCACAAAAATCGACGCTCAAGTCAGAGGTGGCGAAACCCGACAGGACTAT
AAAGATACCAGGCGTTTCCCCCTGGAAGCTCCCTCGTGCGCTCTCCTGTTCCGACCCTGCCGCTTACCGG
ATACCTGTCCGCCTTTCTCCCTTCGGGAAGCGTGGCGCTTTCTCATAGCTCACGCTGTAGGTATCTCAGT
TCGGTGTAGGTCGTTCGCTCCAAGCTGGGCTGTGTGCACGAACCCCCCGTTCAGCCCGACCGCTGCGCCT
TATCCGGTAACTATCGTCTTGAGTCCAACCCGGTAAGACACGACTTATCGCCACTGGCAGCAGCCACTGG
TAACAGGATTAGCAGAGCGAGGTATGTAGGCGGTGCTACAGAGTTCTTGAAGTGGTGGCCTAACTACGGC
TACACTAGAAGAACAGTATTTGGTATCTGCGCTCTGCTGAAGCCAGTTACCTTCGGAAAAAGAGTTGGTA
GCTCTTGATCCGGCAAACAAACCACCGCTGGTAGCGGTGGTTTTTTTGTTTGCAAGCAGCAGATTACGCG
CAGAAAAAAAGGATCTCAAGAAGATCCTTTGATCTTTTCTACGGGGTCTGACGCTCAGTGGAACGAAAAC
TCACGTTAAGGGATTTTGGTCATGAGATTATCAAAAAGGATCTTCACCTAGATCCTTTTAAATTAAAAAT
GAAGTTTTAAATCAATCTAAAGTATATATGAGTAAACTTGGTCTGACAGTTACCAATGCTTAATCAGTGA
GGCACCTATCTCAGCGATCTGTCTATTTCGTTCATCCATAGTTGCCTGACTCCCCGTCGTGTAGATAACT
ACGATACGGGAGGGCTTACCATCTGGCCCCAGTGCTGCAATGATACCGCGAGACCCACGCTCACCGGCTC
CAGATTTATCAGCAATAAACCAGCCAGCCGGAAGGGCCGAGCGCAGAAGTGGTCCTGCAACTTTATCCGC
CTCCATCCAGTCTATTAATTGTTGCCGGGAAGCTAGAGTAAGTAGTTCGCCAGTTAATAGTTTGCGCAAC
GTTGTTGCCATTGCTACAGGCATCGTGGTGTCACGCTCGTCGTTTGGTATGGCTTCATTCAGCTCCGGTT
CCCAACGATCAAGGCGAGTTACATGATCCCCCATGTTGTGCAAAAAAGCGGTTAGCTCCTTCGGTCCTCC
GATCGTTGTCAGAAGTAAGTTGGCCGCAGTGTTATCACTCATGGTTATGGCAGCACTGCATAATTCTCTT
ACTGTCATGCCATCCGTAAGATGCTTTTCTGTGACTGGTGAGTACTCAACCAAGTCATTCTGAGAATAGT
GTATGCGGCGACCGAGTTGCTCTTGCCCGGCGTCAATACGGGATAATACCGCGCCACATAGCAGAACTTT
AAAAGTGCTCATCATTGGAAAACGTTCTTCGGGGCGAAAACTCTCAAGGATCTTACCGCTGTTGAGATCC
AGTTCGATGTAACCCACTCGTGCACCCAACTGATCTTCAGCATCTTTTACTTTCACCAGCGTTTCTGGGT
GAGCAAAAACAGGAAGGCAAAATGCCGCAAAAAAGGGAATAAGGGCGACACGGAAATGTTGAATACTCAT
ACTCTTCCTTTTTCAATATTATTGAAGCATTTATCAGGGTTATTGTCTCATGAGCGGATACATATTTGAA
TGTATTTAGAAAAATAAACAAATAGGGGTTCCGGGTGATGCTGCCAACTTACTGATTTAGTGTATGATGG
TGTTTTTGAGGTGCTCCAGTGGCTTCTGTTTCTATCAGCTGTCCCTCCTGTTCAGCTACTGACGGGGTGG
TGCGTAACGGCAAAAGCACCGCCGGACATCAGCGCTATCTCTGCTCTCACTGCCGTAAAACATGGCAACT
GCAGTTCACTTACACCGCTTCTCAACCCGGTACGCACCAGAAAATCATTGATATGGCCATGAATGGCGTT
GGATGCCGGGCAACAGCCCGCATTATGGGCGTTGGCCTCAACACGATTTTACGTCACTTAAAAAACTCAG
GCCGCAGTCGGTAACCTCGCGCATACAGCCGGGCAGTGACGTCATCGTCTGCGCGGAAATGGACGAACAG
TGGGGCTATGTCGGGGCTAAATCGCGCCAGCGCTGGCTGTTTTACGCGTATGACAGTCTCCGGAAGACGG
TTGTTGCGCACGTATTCGGTGAACGCACTATGGCGACGCTGGGGCGTCTTATGAGCCTGCTGTCACCCTT
TGACGTGGTGATATGGATGACGGATGGCTGGCCGCTGTATGAATCCCGCCTGAAGGGAAAGCTGCACGTA
ATCAGCAAGCGATATACGCAGCGAATTGAGCGGCATAACCTGAATCTGAGGCAGCACCTGGCACGGCTGG
GACGGAAGTCGCTGTCGTTCTCAAAATCGGTGGAGCTGCATGACAAAGTCATCGGGCATTATCTGAACAT
AAAACACTATCAATAAGTTGGAGTCATTACCGGGGTTCCGCGCACATTTCCCCGAAAAGTGCCACCTGGG
TCCTTTTCATCACGTGCTATAAAAATAATTATAATTTAAATTTTTTAATATAAATATATAAATTAAAAAT
AGAAAGTAAAAAAAGAAATTAAAGAAAAAATAGTTTTTGTTTTCCGAAGATGTAAAAGACTCTAGGGGGA
TCGCCAACAAATACTACCTTTTATCTTGCTCTTCCTGCTCTCAGGTATTAATGCCGAATTGTTTCATCTT
GTCTGTGTAGAAGACCACACACGAAAATCCTGTGATTTTACATTTTACTTATCGTTAATCGAATGTATAT
CTATTTAATCTGCTTTTCTTGTCTAATAAATATATATGTAAAGTACGCTTTTTGTTGAAATTTTTTAAAC
CTTTGTTTATTTTTTTTTCTTCATTCCGTAACTCTTCTACCTTCTTTATTTACTTTCTAAAATCCAAATA
CAAAACATAAAAATAAATAAACACAGAGTAAATTCCCAAATTATTCCATCATTAAAAGATACGAGGCGCG
TGTAAGTTACAGGCAAGCGATCCGTCTAAGAAACCATTATTATCATGACATTAACCTATAAAAATAGGCG
TATCACGAGGCCCTTTCGTCTCGCGCGTTTCGGTGATGACGGTGAAAACCTCTGACACATGCAGCTCCCG
GAGACGGTCACAGCTTGTCTGTAAGCGGATGCCGGGAGCAGACAAGCCCGTCAGGGCGCGTCAGCGGGTG
TTGGCGGGTGTCGGGGCTGGCTTAACTATGCGGCATCAGAGCAGATTGTACTGAGAGTGCACCATACCAC
CTTTTCAATTCATCATTTTTTTTTTATTCTTTTTTTTGATTTCGGTTTCCTTGAAATTTTTTTGATTCGG
TAATCTCCGAACAGAAGGAAGAACGAAGGAAGGAGCACAGACTTAGATTGGTATATATACGCATATGTAG
TGTTGAAGAAACATGAAATTGCCCAGTATTCTTAACCCAACTGCACAGAACAAAAACCTGCAGGAAACGA
AGATAAATCATGTCGAAAGCTACATATAAGGAACGTGCTGCTACTCATCCTAGTCCTGTTGCTGCCAAGC
TATTTAATATCATGCACGAAAAGCAAACAAACTTGTGTGCTTCATTGGATGTTCGTACCACCAAGGAATT
ACTGGAGTTAGTTGAAGCATTAGGTCCCAAAATTTGTTTACTAAAAACACATGTGGATATCTTGACTGAT
TTTTCCATGGAGGGCACAGTTAAGCCGCTAAAGGCATTATCCGCCAAGTACAATTTTTTACTCTTCGAAG
ACAGAAAATTTGCTGACATTGGTAATACAGTCAAATTGCAGTACTCTGCGGGTGTATACAGAATAGCAGA
ATGGGCAGACATTACGAATGCACACGGTGTGGTGGGCCCAGGTATTGTTAGCGGTTTGAAGCAGGCGGCA
GAAGAAGTAACAAAGGAACCTAGAGGCCTTTTGATGTTAGCAGAATTGTCATGCAAGGGCTCCCTATCTA
CTGGAGAATATACTAAGGGTACTGTTGACATTGCGAAGAGCGACAAAGATTTTGTTATCGGCTTTATTGC
TCAAAGAGACATGGGTGGAAGAGATGAAGGTTACGATTGGTTGATTATGACACCCGGTGTGGGTTTAGAT
GACAAGGGAGACGCATTGGGTCAACAGTATAGAACCGTGGATGATGTGGTCTCTACAGGATCTGACATTA
TTATTGTTGGAAGAGGACTATTTGCAAAGGGAAGGGATGCTAAGGTAGAGGGTGAACGTTACAGAAAAGC
AGGCTGGGAAGCATATTTGAGAAGATGCGGCCAGCAAAACTAAAAAACTGTATTATAAGTAAATGCATGT
ATACTAAACTCACAAATTAGAGCTTCAATTTAATTATATCAGTTATTACCCTATGCGGTGTGAAATACCG
CACAGATGCGTAAGGAGAAAATACCGCATCAGGAAATTGTAAGCGTTAATATTTTGTTAAAATTCGCGTT
AAATTTTTGTTAAATCAGCTCATTTTTTAACCAATAGGCCGAAATCGGCAAAATCCCTTATAAATCAAAA
GAATAGACCGAGATAGGGT
[37 nt withheld, positions 5830-5866]
AAAGAACGTGGACTCCAACGTCAAAGG
[49 nt withheld, positions 5894-5942]
T
[91 nt withheld, positions 5944-6034]
G
[124 nt withheld, positions 6036-6159]
CCATTCGCCATTCAGGCTGCGCAACTGTTGGGAAGGGCGATCGGTGCGGGCCTCTTCGCTATTACGCCAG
CTGGCGAAAGGGGGATGTGCTGCAAGGCGATTAAGTTGGGTAACGCCAGGGTTTTCCCAGTCACGACGTT
GTAAAACGACGGCCAGTGAATTGTAATACGACTCACTATAGGGCGAATTGGAGCTCCACCGCGGTGGCGG
CCGCTCTAGAACTAGTGGATCCCCCGGGCTGCAGGAATTCGATATCGTCCATTCCGACAGCATCGCCAGT
CACTATGGCGTGCTGCTAGCGCTATATGCGTTGATGCAATTTCTATGCGCACCCGTTCTCGGAGCACTGT
CCGACCGCTTTGGCCGCCGCCCAGTCCTGCTCGCTTCGCTACTTGGAGCCACTATCGACTACGCGATCAT
GGCGACCACACCCGTCCTGTGGATCGATAATTCTCCATAATAGTTCTGTTATTTATAATCTCCAGCACTA
ATAAATGCTATACGTATATTTGTACACAATATAATTTCAGAATTTATATTGCTACCATGACTGTCTGAGA
ATTGGGGGAATAACTTGATAATTGTTGGGATTCCATTGTTCGTAAACGCAATAATATTAGGTATATAGAA
GATACTAAATGTTCTCTCCGAGGATATAGGAATGCTCACAATGGAATCGATATATTTCTACATAATAGTA
TTGAGATTATTCCTCTTTTAGTTTTATATAATTCATTATCCTATTACATTATCAATCCTTGCATTTCAGC
TTCCATTAGACTTAATGACTGTTTCTCAATTTTTATGTCATCTTCCTGGACCTCATGTGATACTATACCA
GTAGCATGAAT
Features (pLannotate 1.2.2; 24 found; start..end, strand, type, name):
    129..241     +  ncRNA          U6: Accession: RF00026 - U6 spliceosomal RNA
    565..759     -  CDS            YL108_YEAST (fragment): Experimental evidence at protein level: Swiss-Prot protein existence level 1. From Saccharomyces cerevisiae (strain ATCC 204508 / S288c) (Baker's yeast).
    759..782     +  misc_feature   MCS (fragment): pBluescript multiple cloning site
    810..828     -  promoter       T3 promoter: promoter for bacteriophage T3 RNA polymerase
    873..889     -  protein_bind   lac operator: The lac repressor binds to the lac operator to inhibit transcription in E. coli. This inhibition can be relieved by adding lactose or isopropyl-β-D-thiogalactopyranoside (IPTG). lac repressor encoded by lacI
    897..927     -  promoter       lac promoter: promoter for the E. coli lac operon
    942..963     -  protein_bind   CAP binding site: CAP binding activates transcription in the presence of cAMP. E. coli catabolite activator protein
    976..1068    -  CDS            lacI (fragment): lac repressor; lacI; The lac repressor binds to the lac operator to inhibit transcription in E. coli. This inhibition can be relieved by adding lactose or isopropyl-β-D-thiogalactopyranoside (IPTG).
   1251..1839    -  rep_origin     ori: high-copy-number ColE1/pMB1/pBR322/pUC origin of replication
   2010..2870    -  CDS            AmpR: β-lactamase; bla; confers resistance to ampicillin, carbenicillin, and related antibiotics
   2871..2962    -  promoter       AmpR promoter: bla
   2974..3741    +  mobile_element IS1: prokaryotic transposable element IS1
   3789..4292    +  misc_feature   CEN/ARS: S. cerevisiae CEN6 centromere fused to an autonomously replicating sequence
   4360..4395    +  CDS            rop (fragment): Rop protein, which maintains plasmids at low copy number; rop
   4497..4546    +  misc_feature   bom (fragment): basis of mobility region from pBR322
   4554..4769    +  promoter       URA3 promoter: S. cerevisiae URA3
   4770..5573    +  CDS            URA3: orotidine-5'-phosphate decarboxylase, required for uracil biosynthesis; S. cerevisiae URA3; yeast auxotrophic marker, counterselectable with 5-fluoroorotic acid (5-FOA)
   5652..5703    +  misc_feature   bom (fragment): basis of mobility region from pBR322
   5731..6159    -  rep_origin     f1 ori (sequence partly withheld): f1 bacteriophage origin of replication; arrow indicates direction of (+) strand synthesis
   6163..6320    -  CDS            lacZα (fragment): LacZα fragment of β-galactosidase; lacZ fragment
   6323..6341    +  promoter       T7 promoter: promoter for bacteriophage T7 RNA polymerase
   6350..6415    +  misc_feature   MCS (fragment): pBluescript multiple cloning site
   6410..6604    +  CDS            TcR (fragment): tetracycline efflux protein; tet; confers resistance to tetracycline
   6695..5       +  CDS            YE11_YEAST (across the origin): Experimental evidence at transcript level: Swiss-Prot protein existence level 2. From Saccharomyces cerevisiae (strain ATCC 204508 / S288c) (Baker's yeast).
