[The description below was written by a language model from this plasmid's Addgene catalogue record and pLannotate feature annotations shown in this document.]
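Description:
pHM4 is a yeast centromeric shuttle plasmid built on the pSE360 backbone that carries the Saccharomyces cerevisiae SNR6 gene, which encodes the U6 spliceosomal small nuclear RNA. In yeast it is maintained through a CEN6 centromere fused to an autonomously replicating sequence, giving stable low-copy inheritance, and it is selected by the URA3 marker under its own promoter. URA3 complements uracil auxotrophy and can also be counterselected with 5-fluoroorotic acid, which makes plasmids of this type suited to plasmid-shuffle experiments. In E. coli the plasmid replicates from a ColE1/pUC-type origin and is selected with ampicillin through the β-lactamase gene. An f1 origin is also present, allowing single-stranded DNA production.

The insert was cloned between SphI and XhoI sites within a pBluescript-derived polylinker flanked by T7 and T3 promoters and lac/lacZα remnants. The catalogue lists the insert as about 150 bp, and the annotation places the U6 RNA at roughly 110 nt. Neighbouring partial matches to yeast open reading frames suggest that flanking genomic sequence came along with it. The record names no dedicated promoter for U6, so expression presumably relies on the gene's own regulatory sequences in the cloned fragment. The sequenced plasmid of about 7 kb also contains small pBR322-derived remnants (rop, bom and tetracycline-resistance fragments) and an IS1 bacterial insertion element next to the AmpR promoter, which is not part of the described design. The plasmid supplies U6 in yeast for genetic studies of its roles in pre-mRNA splicing.
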