Addgene plasmid #111281: pHM4 (U6 in pSE360)
Purpose: U6 snRNA coding sequence in pSE360(Ura) plasmid
Depositing lab: Christine Guthrie. Depositing organization: University of California, San Francisco (UCSF). Publication: Multiple roles for U6 snRNA in the splicing pathway. Madhani HD, Bordonne R, Guthrie C. Genes Dev. 1990 Dec;4(12B):2264-77. PubMed 2149118.
Backbone
  Vector backbone: pSE360
  Backbone manufacturer: Stephen J. Elledge
  Vector type: Yeast Expression
  Selectable markers: URA3
Growth in bacteria
  Bacterial resistance: Ampicillin, 100 μg/mL
  Growth temperature: 37°C
  Growth strain: DH5alpha
  Copy number: Low Copy
Gene/Insert
  Gene/Insert name: SNR6 (alt name: U6)
  Species: S. cerevisiae (budding yeast)
  Insert size (bp): 150
  Cloning method: Restriction Enzyme; 5′ cloning site Sph1 (unknown if destroyed); 3′ cloning site Xho1 (unknown if destroyed)
  Sequencing primers: 5′ CAT TGC AAC AGT TTC AAC ACA GCC; 3′ GTG TAT CTT TAT CTT CCT GTA TGA TAT AGA TAA CTA AC
Terms and licenses: Academic/Nonprofit Terms; Industry Terms: Not Available to Industry
How to cite: pHM4 (U6 in pSE360) was a gift from Christine Guthrie (Addgene plasmid # 111281 ; http://n2t.net/addgene:111281 ; RRID:Addgene_111281)
